>Addgene plasmid #46394 | pBAD-LacI | depositor full sequence | sequence record 65438 | pBAD-LacI sequence 5080 bps
GTCACACTTTGCTATGCCATAGCATTTTTATCCATAAGATTAGCGGATCCTACCTGACGCTTTTTATCGC
AACTCTCTACTGTTTCTCCATACCCGTTTTTTGGGCTAACAGGAGGAATTAACCATGGTGAAACCAGTAA
CGCTATACGATGTCGCAGAGTATGCCGGTGTCTCTTATCAGACCGTTTCCCGCGTGGTGAACCAGGCCAG
CCACGTTTCTGCGAAAACGCGGGAAAAAGTGGAAGCGGCGATGGCGGAGCTGAATTACATTCCCAACCGC
GTGGCACAACAACTGGCGGGCAAACAAAGCTTGCTGATTGGCGTTGCCACCTCCAGTCTGGCCCTGCACG
CGCCGTCGCAAATTGTCGCGGCGATTAAATCTCGCGCCGATCAACTGGGTGCCAGCGTGGTGGTGTCGAT
GGTAGAACGAAGCGGCGTCGAAGCCTGTAAAGCGGCGGTGCACAATCTTCTCGCGCAACGCGTCAGTGGG
CTGATCATTAACTATCCGCTGGATGACCAGGATGCCATTGCTGTGGAAGCTGCCTGCACTAATGTTCCGG
CGTTATTTCTTGATGTCTCTGACCAGACACCCATCAACAGTATTATTTTCTCCCATGAAGACGGTACGCG
ACTGGGCGTGGAGCATCTGGTCGCATTGGGTCACCAGCAAATCGCGCTGTTAGCGGGCCCATTAAGTTCT
GTCTCGGCGCGTCTGCGTCTGGCTGGCTGGCATAAATATCTCACTCGCAATCAAATTCAGCCGATAGCGG
AACGGGAAGGCGACTGGAGTGCCATGTCCGGTTTTCAACAAACCATGCAAATGCTGAATGAGGGCATCGT
TCCCACTGCGATGCTGGTTGCCAACGATCAGATGGCGCTGGGCGCAATGCGCGCCATTACCGAGTCCGGG
CTGCGCGTTGGTGCGGATATCTCGGTAGTGGGATACGACGATACCGAAGACAGCTCATGTTATATCCCGC
CGTTAACCACCATCAAACAGGATTTTCGCCTGCTGGGGCAAACCAGCGTGGACCGCTTGCTGCAACTCTC
TCAGGGCCAGGCGGTGAAGGGCAATCAGCTGTTGCCCGTCTCACTGGTGAAAAGAAAAACCACGCTAGCA
CCCAATACGCAAACCGCCTCTCCCCGCGCGTTGGCCGATTCATTAATGCAGCTGGCACGACAGGTTTCCC
GACTGGAAAGCGGGCAGGTCGACCATCATCATCATCATCATTGAGTTTAAACGGTCTCCAGCTTGGCTGT
TTTGGCGGATGAGAGAAGATTTTCAGCCTGATACAGATTAAATCAGAACGCAGAAGCGGTCTGATAAAAC
AGAATTTGCCTGGCGGCAGTAGCGCGGTGGTCCCACCTGACCCCATGCCGAACTCAGAAGTGAAACGCCG
TAGCGCCGATGGTAGTGTGGGGTCTCCCCATGCGAGAGTAGGGAACTGCCAGGCATCAAATAAAACGAAA
GGCTCAGTCGAAAGACTGGGCCTTTCGTTTTATCTGTTGTTTGTCGGTGAACGCTCTCCTGAGTAGGACA
AATCCGCCGGGAGCGGATTTGAACGTTGCGAAGCAACGGCCCGGAGGGTGGCGGGCAGGACGCCCGCCAT
AAACTGCCAGGCATCAAATTAAGCAGAAGGCCATCCTGACGGATGGCCTTTTTGCGTTTCTACAAACTCT
TTTGTTTATTTTTCTAAATACATTCAAATATGTATCCGCTCATGAGACAATAACCCTGATAAATGCTTCA
ATAATATTGAAAAAGGAAGAGTATGAGTATTCAACATTTCCGTGTCGCCCTTATTCCCTTTTTTGCGGCA
TTTTGCCTTCCTGTTTTTGCTCACCCAGAAACGCTGGTGAAAGTAAAAGATGCTGAAGATCAGTTGGGTG
CACGAGTGGGTTACATCGAACTGGATCTCAACAGCGGTAAGATCCTTGAGAGTTTTCGCCCCGAAGAACG
TTTTCCAATGATGAGCACTTTTAAAGTTCTGCTATGTGGCGCGGTATTATCCCGTGTTGACGCCGGGCAA
GAGCAACTCGGTCGCCGCATACACTATTCTCAGAATGACTTGGTTGAGTACTCACCAGTCACAGAAAAGC
ATCTTACGGATGGCATGACAGTAAGAGAATTATGCAGTGCTGCCATAACCATGAGTGATAACACTGCGGC
CAACTTACTTCTGACAACGATCGGAGGACCGAAGGAGCTAACCGCTTTTTTGCACAACATGGGGGATCAT
GTAACTCGCCTTGATCGTTGGGAACCGGAGCTGAATGAAGCCATACCAAACGACGAGCGTGACACCACGA
TGCCTGTAGCAATGGCAACAACGTTGCGCAAACTATTAACTGGCGAACTACTTACTCTAGCTTCCCGGCA
ACAATTAATAGACTGGATGGAGGCGGATAAAGTTGCAGGACCACTTCTGCGCTCGGCCCTTCCGGCTGGC
TGGTTTATTGCTGATAAATCTGGAGCCGGTGAGCGTGGGTCTCGCGGTATCATTGCAGCACTGGGGCCAG
ATGGTAAGCCCTCCCGTATCGTAGTTATCTACACGACGGGGAGTCAGGCAACTATGGATGAACGAAATAG
ACAGATCGCTGAGATAGGTGCCTCACTGATTAAGCATTGGTAACTGTCAGACCAAGTTTACTCATATATA
CTTTAGATTGATTTAAAACTTCATTTTTAATTTAAAAGGATCTAGGTGAAGATCCTTTTTGATAATCTCA
TGACCAAAATCCCTTAACGTGAGTTTTCGTTCCACTGAGCGTCAGACCCCGTAGAAAAGATCAAAGGATC
TTCTTGAGATCCTTTTTTTCTGCGCGTAATCTGCTGCTTGCAAACAAAAAAACCACCGCTACCAGCGGTG
GTTTGTTTGCCGGATCAAGAGCTACCAACTCTTTTTCCGAAGGTAACTGGCTTCAGCAGAGCGCAGATAC
CAAATACTGTCCTTCTAGTGTAGCCGTAGTTAGGCCACCACTTCAAGAACTCTGTAGCACCGCCTACATA
CCTCGCTCTGCTAATCCTGTTACCAGTGGCTGCTGCCAGTGGCGATAAGTCGTGTCTTACCGGGTTGGAC
TCAAGACGATAGTTACCGGATAAGGCGCAGCGGTCGGGCTGAACGGGGGGTTCGTGCACACAGCCCAGCT
TGGAGCGAACGACCTACACCGAACTGAGATACCTACAGCGTGAGCTATGAGAAAGCGCCACGCTTCCCGA
AGGGAGAAAGGCGGACAGGTATCCGGTAAGCGGCAGGGTCGGAACAGGAGAGCGCACGAGGGAGCTTCCA
GGGGGAAACGCCTGGTATCTTTATAGTCCTGTCGGGTTTCGCCACCTCTGACTTGAGCGTCGATTTTTGT
GATGCTCGTCAGGGGGGCGGAGCCTATGGAAAAACGCCAGCAACGCGGCCTTTTTACGGTTCCTGGCCTT
TTGCTGGCCTTTTGCTCACATGTTCTTTCCTGCGTTATCCCCTGATTCTGTGGATAACCGTATTACCGCC
TTTGAGTGAGCTGATACCGCTCGCCGCAGCCGAACGACCGAGCGCAGCGAGTCAGTGAGCGAGGAAGCGG
AAGAGCGCCTGATGCGGTATTTTCTCCTTACGCATCTGTGCGGTATTTCACACCGCATATGGTGCACTCT
CAGTACAATCTGCTCTGATGCCGCATAGTTAAGCCAGTATACACTCCGCTATCGCTACGTGACTGGGTCA
TGGCTGCGCCCCGACACCCGCCAACACCCGCTGACGCGCCCTGACGGGCTTGTCTGCTCCCGGCATCCGC
TTACAGACAAGCTGTGACCGTCTCCGGGAGCTGCATGTGTCAGAGGTTTTCACCGTCATCACCGAAACGC
GCGAGGCAGCAGATCAATTCGCGCGCGAAGGCGAAGCGGCATGCATAATGTGCCTGTCAAATGGACGAAG
CAGGGATTCTGCAAACCCTATGCTACTCCGTCAAGCCGTCAATTGTCTGATTCGTTACCAATTATGACAA
CTTGACGGCTACATCATTCACTTTTTCTTCACAACCGGCACGGAACTCGCTCGGGCTGGCCCCGGTGCAT
TTTTTAAATACCCGCGAGAAATAGAGTTGATCGTCAAAACCAACATTGCGACCGACGGTGGCGATAGGCA
TCCGGGTGGTGCTCAAAAGCAGCTTCGCCTGGCTGATACGTTGGTCCTCGCGCCAGCTTAAGACGCTAAT
CCCTAACTGCTGGCGGAAAAGATGTGACAGACGCGACGGCGACAAGCAAACATGCTGTGCGACGCTGGCG
ATATCAAAATTGCTGTCTGCCAGGTGATCGCTGATGTACTGACAAGCCTCGCGTACCCGATTATCCATCG
GTGGATGGAGCGACTCGTTAATCGCTTCCATGCGCCGCAGTAACAATTGCTCAAGCAGATTTATCGCCAG
CAGCTCCGAATAGCGCCCTTCCCCTTGCCCGGCGTTAATGATTTGCCCAAACAGGTCGCTGAAATGCGGC
TGGTGCGCTTCATCCGGGCGAAAGAACCCCGTATTGGCAAATATTGACGGCCAGTTAAGCCATTCATGCC
AGTAGGCGCGCGGACGAAAGTAAACCCACTGGTGATACCATTCGCGAGCCTCCGGATGACGACCGTAGTG
ATGAATCTCTCCTGGCGGGAACAGCAAAATATCACCCGGTCGGCAAACAAATTCTCGTCCCTGATTTTTC
ACCACCCCCTGACCGCGAATGGTGAGATTGAGAATATAACCTTTCATTCCCAGCGGTCGGTCGATAAAAA
AATCGAGATAACCGTTGGCCTCAATCGGCGTTAAACCCGCCACCAGATGGGCATTAAACGAGTATCCCGG
CAGCAGGGGATCATTTTGCGCTTCAGCCATACTTTTCATACTCCCGCCATTCAGAGAAGAAACCAATTGT
CCATATTGCATCAGACATTGCCGTCACTGCGTCTTTTACTGGCTCTTCTCGCTAACCAAACCGGTAACCC
CGCTTATTAAAAGCATTCTGTAACAAAGCGGGACCAAAGCCATGACAAAAACGCGTAACAAAAGTGTCTA
TAATCACGGCAGAAAAGTCCACATTGATTATTTGCACGGC
Features (pLannotate 1.2.2; 12 found; start..end, strand, type, name):
    128..1207    +  CDS            lacI: lac repressor; lacI; The lac repressor binds to the lac operator to inhibit transcription in E. coli. This inhibition can be relieved by adding lactose or isopropyl-β-D-thiogalactopyranoside (IPTG).
   1214..1231    +  CDS            capTEV™ (fragment): composite tag for in vivo biotinylation, TEV protease cleavage, and 6xHis tagging
   1338..1453    +  ncRNA          5S rRNA: Accession: RF00001 - 5S ribosomal RNA
   1457..1543    +  terminator     rrnB T1 terminator: Escherichia coli rrnB; transcription terminator T1 from the E. coli rrnB gene
   1635..1662    +  terminator     rrnB T2 terminator: transcription terminator T2 from the E. coli rrnB gene
   1681..1772    +  promoter       AmpR promoter: bla
   1773..2633    +  CDS            AmpR: β-lactamase; bla; confers resistance to ampicillin, carbenicillin, and related antibiotics
   2804..3392    +  rep_origin     ori: high-copy-number ColE1/pMB1/pBR322/pUC origin of replication
   3578..3718    -  misc_feature   bom: basis of mobility region from pBR322
   3820..3860    -  CDS            rop (fragment): Rop protein, which maintains plasmids at low copy number; rop
   3982..4860    -  CDS            araC: L-arabinose regulatory protein; araC
   4887..91      +  promoter       araBAD promoter (across the origin): araBAD; promoter of the L-arabinose operon of E. coli; the araC regulatory gene is transcribed in the opposite direction (Guzman et al., 1995)
