[The description below was written by a language model from this plasmid's Addgene catalogue record and pLannotate feature annotations shown in this document.]
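Description:
pBAD-LacI is a 5,080 bp bacterial expression plasmid built on the commercial pBADmyc-hisB backbone and designed for arabinose-inducible overproduction of the Escherichia coli lac repressor. It is maintained in E. coli through a ColE1/pMB1-type origin of replication, with an adjacent bom (basis of mobility) region and only a fragment of rop. Selection is by ampicillin through the bla β-lactamase gene under its own promoter. The record lists the copy number as unknown.

The lacI coding sequence was inserted between NcoI and SalI sites downstream of the araBAD promoter, which in this sequence numbering spans the plasmid origin. The divergently transcribed araC gene encodes the L-arabinose regulatory protein. It keeps the promoter repressed without the sugar and activates transcription when L-arabinose is supplied, giving tight, titratable control of LacI production. The insert carries a silent T-to-C change at position 19, so the encoded protein is unaltered. A C-terminal 6xHis tag follows the repressor. The short 18 bp feature annotated as a "capTEV fragment" immediately after lacI most likely corresponds to this hexahistidine stretch rather than to a complete composite tag. Transcription ends at the rrnB T1 and T2 terminators, which are preceded by the 5S rRNA segment that accompanies this terminator region.

According to the record, the plasmid is used to overproduce LacI, and the His tag would allow purification by metal-affinity chromatography. It was deposited with a study of a core-domain lac repressor mutation that reduces leaky expression. The record reports no amino-acid change in this insert, which suggests, though the record does not say so, that it encodes the unmutated repressor.
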