Addgene plasmid #46394: pBAD-LacI
Purpose: Overproduction of LacI
Depositing lab: Florian Hollfelder. Depositing organization: University of Cambridge. Publication: A single mutation in the core domain of the lac repressor reduces leakiness. Gatti-Lafranconi P, Dijkman WP, Devenish SR, Hollfelder F. Microb Cell Fact. 2013 Jul 8;12:67. doi: 10.1186/1475-2859-12-67. PubMed 23834731.
Backbone
  Vector backbone: pBADmyc-hisB
  Backbone manufacturer: Invitrogen
  Backbone size w/o insert (bp): 4092
  Total vector size (bp): 5080
  Vector type: Bacterial Expression
Growth in bacteria
  Bacterial resistance: Ampicillin, 100 μg/mL
  Growth temperature: 37°C
  Growth strain: Top10
  Copy number: Unknown
Gene/Insert
  Gene/Insert name: LacI
  Species: Escherichia coli
  Insert size (bp): 1110
  Mutation: silent T to C mutation at position 19
  Promoter: arabinose promoter
  Tag / fusion protein: 6xHIS tag (C terminal on insert)
  Cloning method: Restriction Enzyme; 5′ cloning site NcoI (unknown if destroyed); 3′ cloning site SalI (unknown if destroyed)
  Sequencing primers: 5′ pBADseqF (5' AGCGGATCCTACCTGACG); 3′ pBADseqR (5' CTGAAAATCTTCTCTCATCCG)
Terms and licenses: Academic/Nonprofit Terms; Industry Terms: Not Available to Industry
Depositor comments: LacI expression was induced with 0.2% (w/v) L-arabinose and cells incubated for 4 h at 20 °C.
How to cite: pBAD-LacI was a gift from Florian Hollfelder (Addgene plasmid # 46394 ; http://n2t.net/addgene:46394 ; RRID:Addgene_46394)
