>Addgene plasmid #46394 | pBAD-LacI | addgene partial sequence | sequence record 68595 | pBAD_rev
GCTGGAGACCGTTTAAACTCAATGATGATGATGATGATGGTCGACCTGCCCGCTTTCCAGTCGGGAAACC
TGTCGTGCCAGCTGCATTAATGAATCGGCCAACGCGCGGGGAGAGGCGGTTTGCGTATTGGGTGCTAGCG
TGGTTTTTCTTTTCACCAGTGAGACGGGCAACAGCTGATTGCCCTTCACCGCCTGGCCCTGAGAGAGTTG
CAGCAAGCGGTCCACGCTGGTTTGCCCCAGCAGGCGAAAATCCTGTTTGATGGTGGTTAACGGCGGGATA
TAACATGAGCTGTCTTCGGTATCGTCGTATCCCACTACCGAGATATCCGCACCAACGCGCAGCCCGGACT
CGGTAATGGCGCGCATTGCGCCCAGCGCCATCTGATCGTTGGCAACCAGCATCGCAGTGGGAACGATGCC
CTCATTCAGCATTTGCATGGTTTGTTGAAAACCGGACATGGCACTCCAGTCGCCTTCCCGTTCCGCTATC
GGCTGAATTTGATTGCGAGTGAGATATTTATGCCAGCCAGCCAGACGCAGACGCGCCGAGACAGAACTTA
ATGGGCCCGCTAACAGCGCGATTTGCTGGTGACCCAATGCGACCAGATGCTCCACGCCCAGTCGCGTACC
GTCTTCATGGGAGAAAATAATACTGTTGATGGGTGTCTGGTCAGAGACATCAAGAAATAACGCCGGAACA
TTAGTGCAGGCAGCTTCCACAGCAATGGCATCCTGGTCATCCAGCGGATAGTTAATGATCAGCCCACTGA
CGCGTTGCGCGAGAAGATTGTGCACCGCCGCTTTACAGGCTTCGACGCCGCTTCGTTCTACCATCGACAC
CACCACGCTGGCACCCAGTTGATCGGCGCGAGATTTAATCGCCGCGACAATTTGCGACGGCGCGTGCAGG
G
