>Addgene plasmid #46394 | pBAD-LacI | addgene partial sequence | sequence record 68597 | LacI-R 5'-GGCATACTCTGCGACATCGT-3'
ATTCCTCCTGTTAGCCCAAAAAACGGGTATGGAGAAACAGTAGAGAGTTGCGATAAAAAGCGTCAGGTAG
GATCCGCTAATCTTATGGATAAAAATGCTATGGCATAGCAAAGTGTGACGCCGTGCAAATAATCAATGTG
GACTTTTCTGCCGTGATTATAGACACTTTTGTTACGCGTTTTTGTCATGGCTTTGGTCCCGCTTTGTTAC
AGAATGCTTTTAATAAGCGGGGTTACCGGTTTGGTTAGCGAGAAGAGCCAGTAAAAGACGCAGTGACGGC
AATGTCTGATGCAATATGGACAATTGGTTTCTTCTCTGAATGGCGGGAGTATGAAAAGTATGGCTGAAGC
GCAAAATGATCCCCTGCTGCCGGGATACTCGTTTAATGCCCATCTGGTGGCGGGTTTAACGCCGATTGAG
GCCAACGGTTATCTCGATTTTTTTATCGACCGACCGCTGGGAATGAAAGGTTATATTCTCAATCTCACCA
TTCGCGGTCAGGGGGTGGTGAAAAATCAGGGACGAGAATTTGTTTGCCGACCGGGTGATATTTTGCTGTT
CCCGCCAGGAGAGATTCATCACTACGGTCGTCATCCGGAGGCTCGCGAATGGTATCACCAGTGGGTTTAC
TTTCGTCCGCGCGCCTACTGGCATGAATGGCTTAACTGGCCGTCAATATTTGCCAATACGGGGTTCTTTC
GCCCGGATGAAGCGCACCAGCCGCATTTCAGCGACCTGTTTGGGCAAATCATTAACGCCGGGCAAGGGGA
AGGGCGCTATTCGGAGCTGCTGGCGATAAATCTGCTTGAGCAATTGTTACTGCGGCGCATGGAAGCGATT
AACGAGTCGCTCCATCCACCGATGGATAATCGGGTACGCGAGGCTTGTCAGTACATCAGCGATCACCTGG
CAGACAGCAATTTTGATATCGCACGTCCAACA
